Addgene plasmid #169832: pMXS-IRES-BLAST flag-CAD delta Loop2
Purpose: Expresses C-terminal flag-tagged CAD with deletion of amino acids R1398 - S1407 in allosteric domain
Depositing lab: Richard Possemato. Depositing organization: NYU Grossman School of Medicine. Publication: Allosteric regulation of CAD modulates de novo pyrimidine synthesis during the cell cycle. Shin J, Mir H, Khurram MA, Fujihara KM, Dynlacht BD, Cardozo TJ, Possemato R. Nat Metab. 2023 Feb 6. doi: 10.1038/s42255-023-00735-9. PubMed 36747088.
Backbone
  Vector backbone: pMXS-IRES-BLAST
  Backbone size w/o insert (bp): 5600
  Total vector size (bp): 12300
  Vector type: Mammalian Expression, Retroviral
  Selectable markers: Blasticidin
Growth in bacteria
  Bacterial resistance: Ampicillin, 100 μg/mL
  Growth temperature: 37°C
  Growth strain: NEB Stable
  Copy number: High Copy
Gene/Insert
  Gene/Insert name: CAD (alt name: carbamoyl-phosphate synthetase 2, aspartate transcarbamylase, and dihydroorotase)
  Species: H. sapiens (human)
  Insert size (bp): 6700
  Mutation: Deletion of amino acids R1398 - S1407; TCCC -> AGTC silent mutations at nt527-530 eliminating PAM site for sgRNA target sequence 5’-ATTGGGGTCCAAGAATGGCA-3’
  GenBank ID: BC065510.1
  Entrez Gene: CAD (a.k.a. CDG1Z, DEE50, EIEE50, GATD4)
  Tag / fusion protein: Flag tag (C terminal on insert)
Terms and licenses: Academic/Nonprofit Terms; Industry Terms: Not Available to Industry
How to cite: pMXS-IRES-BLAST flag-CAD delta Loop2 was a gift from Richard Possemato (Addgene plasmid # 169832 ; http://n2t.net/addgene:169832 ; RRID:Addgene_169832)
