[The description below was written by a language model from this plasmid's Addgene catalogue record and pLannotate feature annotations shown in this document.]
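Description:
pMXS-IRES-BLAST flag-CAD delta Loop2 is a Moloney murine leukemia virus–based retroviral vector for stable expression of a mutant human CAD in mammalian cells. The roughly 12.3 kb plasmid is maintained in E. coli through a high-copy ColE1/pUC-type origin and an ampicillin resistance gene (β-lactamase with its own promoter). The retroviral portion is flanked by MMLV long terminal repeats. Downstream of the 5' LTR are the Ψ packaging signal, a truncated gag segment lacking its start codon, and a pol region that supplies a splice acceptor. These elements allow the transcript to be packaged into virions when gag, pol and env are supplied in trans. No separate internal promoter is annotated, so expression appears to be driven from the 5' LTR.

The payload is a bicistronic cassette. The first cistron is the approximately 6.7 kb human CAD coding sequence, which encodes the multifunctional enzyme of de novo pyrimidine synthesis (glutamine amidotransferase, carbamoyl-phosphate synthetase, aspartate transcarbamylase and dihydroorotase activities). According to the record it carries a C-terminal Flag tag, although the tag is not separately annotated in the feature table. This version lacks residues R1398–S1407, the "Loop2" segment of the allosteric domain. It also contains silent substitutions that remove the PAM of a CAD-targeting sgRNA, making the cDNA resistant to Cas9 cutting. An EMCV IRES follows CAD and drives translation of blasticidin S deaminase from the same transcript, so blasticidin selection enriches for transduced cells.

This design suits re-expression of the loop-deletion mutant in cells whose endogenous CAD has been disrupted by CRISPR, to study how allosteric regulation of CAD affects pyrimidine synthesis.
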