Features (pLannotate 1.2.2; 15 found; start..end, strand, type, name):
     72..534     +  misc_feature   IRES: internal ribosome entry site (IRES) of the encephalomyocarditis virus (EMCV)
    554..943     +  CDS            BSD: blasticidin S deaminase; Aspergillus terreus BSD; confers resistance to blasticidin
    992..1113    +  LTR            3' LTR (ΔU3) (fragment): self-inactivating 3' long terminal repeat (LTR) from Moloney murine leukemia virus
   1114..1583    +  LTR            LTR: long terminal repeat from Moloney murine leukemia virus
   1649..1701    -  CDS            lacI (fragment): lac repressor; lacI; The lac repressor binds to the lac operator to inhibit transcription in E. coli. This inhibition can be relieved by adding lactose or isopropyl-β-D-thiogalactopyranoside (IPTG).
   1884..2472    -  rep_origin     ori: high-copy-number ColE1/pMB1/pBR322/pUC origin of replication
   2636..3496    -  CDS            AmpR: β-lactamase; bla; confers resistance to ampicillin, carbenicillin, and related antibiotics
   3497..3601    -  promoter       AmpR promoter: bla
   3631..4224    +  LTR            LTR: long terminal repeat from Moloney murine leukemia virus
   4287..4486    +  misc_feature   MMLV Ψ: packaging signal of Moloney murine leukemia virus (MMLV)
   4538..4626    +  misc_feature   MESV Ψ (fragment): packaging signal of murine embryonic stem cell virus
   4703..5119    +  CDS            gag (truncated): truncated Moloney murine leukemia virus (MMLV) gag gene lacking the start codon
   5129..5503    +  misc_feature   pol region: Moloney murine leukemia virus (MMLV) pol region containing the splice acceptor site
   5532..12176   +  CDS            CAD: PYR1_HUMAN - Experimental evidence at protein level: Swiss-Prot protein existence level 1. This protein is a 'fusion' protein encoding four enzymatic activities of the pyrimidine pathway (GATase, CPSase, ATCase and DHOase). From Homo sapiens (Human).
  12266..12305   +  misc_feature   IRES (fragment): internal ribosome entry site (IRES) of the encephalomyocarditis virus (EMCV)
>Addgene plasmid #169832 | pMXS-IRES-BLAST flag-CAD delta Loop2 | addgene full sequence | sequence record 333090 | Addgene  NGS Result
CGCTTGGAATAAGGCCGGTGTGCGTTTGTCTATATGTTATTTTCCACCATATTGCCGTCTTTTGGCAATG
TGAGGGCCCGGAAACCTGGCCCTGTCTTCTTGACGAGCATTCCTAGGGGTCTTTCCCCTCTCGCCAAAGG
AATGCAAGGTCTGTTGAATGTCGTGAAGGAAGCAGTTCCTCTGGAAGCTTCTTGAAGACAAACAACGTCT
GTAGCGACCCTTTGCAGGCAGCGGAACCCCCCACCTGGCGACAGGTGCCTCTGCGGCCAAAAGCCACGTG
TATAAGATACACCTGCAAAGGCGGCACAACCCCAGTGCCACGTTGTGAGTTGGATAGTTGTGGAAAGAGT
CAAATGGCTCTCCTCAAGCGTATTCAACAAGGGGCTGAAGGATGCCCAGAAGGTACCCCATTGTATGGGA
TCTGATCTGGGGCCTCGGTGCACATGCTTTACATGTGTTTAGTCGAGGTTAAAAAAACGTCTAGGCCCCC
CGAACCACGGGGACGTGGTTTTCCTTTGAAAAACACGATGATAATATGGCCACAACCATGGTTCCTTTGT
CTCAAGAAGAATCCACCCTCATTGAAAGAGCAACGGCTACAATCAACAGCATCCCCATCTCTGAAGACTA
CAGCGTCGCCAGCGCAGCTCTCTCTAGCGACGGCCGCATCTTCACTGGTGTCAATGTATATCATTTTACT
GGGGGACCTTGTGCAGAACTCGTGGTGCTGGGCACTGCTGCTGCTGCGGCAGCTGGCAACCTGACTTGTA
TCGTCGCGATCGGAAATGAGAACAGGGGCATCTTGAGCCCCTGCGGACGGTGCCGACAGGTGCTTCTCGA
TCTGCATCCTGGGATCAAAGCCATAGTGAAGGACAGTGATGGACAGCCGACGGCAGTTGGGATTCGTGAA
TTGCTGCCCTCTGGTTATGTGTGGGAGGGCTAAGTCGACGATAAAATAAAAGATTTTATTTAGTCTCCAG
AAAAAGGGGGGAATGAAAGACCCCACCTGTAGGTTTGGCAAGCTAGCTTAAGTAACGCCATTTTGCAAGG
CATGGAAAAATACATAACTGAGAATAGAGAAGTTCAGATCAAGGTCAGGAACAGATGGAACAGCTGAATA
TGGGCCAAACAGGATATCTGTGGTAAGCAGTTCCTGCCCCGGCTCAGGGCCAAGAACAGATGGAACAGCT
GAATATGGGCCAAACAGGATATCTGTGGTAAGCAGTTCCTGCCCCGGCTCAGGGCCAAGAACAGATGGTC
CCCAGATGCGGTCCAGCCCTCAGCAGTTTCTAGAGAACCATCAGATGTTTCCAGGGTGCCCCAAGGACCT
GAAATGACCCTGTGCCTTATTTGAACTAACCAATCAGTTCGCTTCTCGCTTCTGTTCGCGCGCTTCTGCT
CCCCGAGCTCAATAAAAGAGCCCACAACCCCTCACTCGGGGCGCCAGTCCTCCGATTGACTGAGTCGCCC
GGGTACCCGTGTATCCAATAAACCCTCTTGCAGTTGCATCCGACTTGTGGTCTCGCTGTTCCTTGGGAGG
GTCTCCTCTGAGTGATTGACTACCCGTCAGCGGGGGTCTTTCACATGCAGCATGTATCAAAATTAATTTG
GTTTTTTTTCTTAAGTATTTACATTAAATGGCCATAGTTGCATTAATGAATCGGCCAACGCGCGGGGAGA
GGCGGTTTGCGTATTGGGCGCTCTTCCGCTTCCTCGCTCACTGACTCGCTGCGCTCGGTCGTTCGGCTGC
GGCGAGCGGTATCAGCTCACTCAAAGGCGGTAATACGGTTATCCACAGAATCAGGGGATAACGCAGGAAA
GAACATGTGAGCAAAAGGCCAGCAAAAGGCCAGGAACCGTAAAAAGGCCGCGTTGCTGGCGTTTTTCCAT
AGGCTCCGCCCCCCTGACGAGCATCACAAAAATCGACGCTCAAGTCAGAGGTGGCGAAACCCGACAGGAC
TATAAAGATACCAGGCGTTTCCCCCTGGAAGCTCCCTCGTGCGCTCTCCTGTTCCGACCCTGCCGCTTAC
CGGATACCTGTCCGCCTTTCTCCCTTCGGGAAGCGTGGCGCTTTCTCATAGCTCACGCTGTAGGTATCTC
AGTTCGGTGTAGGTCGTTCGCTCCAAGCTGGGCTGTGTGCACGAACCCCCCGTTCAGCCCGACCGCTGCG
CCTTATCCGGTAACTATCGTCTTGAGTCCAACCCGGTAAGACACGACTTATCGCCACTGGCAGCAGCCAC
TGGTAACAGGATTAGCAGAGCGAGGTATGTAGGCGGTGCTACAGAGTTCTTGAAGTGGTGGCCTAACTAC
GGCTACACTAGAAGAACAGTATTTGGTATCTGCGCTCTGCTGAAGCCAGTTACCTTCGGAAAAAGAGTTG
GTAGCTCTTGATCCGGCAAACAAACCACCGCTGGTAGCGGTGGTTTTTTTGTTTGCAAGCAGCAGATTAC
GCGCAGAAAAAAAGGATCTCAAGAAGATCCTTTGATCTTTTCTACGGGGTCTGACGCTCAGTGGAACGAA
AACTCACGTTAAGGGATTTTGGTCATGAGATTATCAAAAAGGATCTTCACCTAGATCCTTTTGCGGCCGG
CCGCAAATCAATCTAAAGTATATATGAGTAAACTTGGTCTGACAGTTACCAATGCTTAATCAGTGAGGCA
CCTATCTCAGCGATCTGTCTATTTCGTTCATCCATAGTTGCCTGACTCCCCGTCGTGTAGATAACTACGA
TACGGGAGGGCTTACCATCTGGCCCCAGTGCTGCAATGATACCGCGAGACCCACGCTCACCGGCTCCAGA
TTTATCAGCAATAAACCAGCCAGCCGGAAGGGCCGAGCGCAGAAGTGGTCCTGCAACTTTATCCGCCTCC
ATCCAGTCTATTAATTGTTGCCGGGAAGCTAGAGTAAGTAGTTCGCCAGTTAATAGTTTGCGCAACGTTG
TTGCCATTGCTACAGGCATCGTGGTGTCACGCTCGTCGTTTGGTATGGCTTCATTCAGCTCCGGTTCCCA
ACGATCAAGGCGAGTTACATGATCCCCCATGTTGTGCAAAAAAGCGGTTAGCTCCTTCGGTCCTCCGATC
GTTGTCAGAAGTAAGTTGGCCGCAGTGTTATCACTCATGGTTATGGCAGCACTGCATAATTCTCTTACTG
TCATGCCATCCGTAAGATGCTTTTCTGTGACTGGTGAGTACTCAACCAAGTCATTCTGAGAATAGTGTAT
GCGGCGACCGAGTTGCTCTTGCCCGGCGTCAATACGGGATAATACCGCGCCACATAGCAGAACTTTAAAA
GTGCTCATCATTGGAAAACGTTCTTCGGGGCGAAAACTCTCAAGGATCTTACCGCTGTTGAGATCCAGTT
CGATGTAACCCACTCGTGCACCCAACTGATCTTCAGCATCTTTTACTTTCACCAGCGTTTCTGGGTGAGC
AAAAACAGGAAGGCAAAATGCCGCAAAAAAGGGAATAAGGGCGACACGGAAATGTTGAATACTCATACTC
TTCCTTTTTCAATATTATTGAAGCATTTATCAGGGTTATTGTCTCATGAGCGGATACATATTTGAATGTA
TTTAGAAAAATAAACAAATAGGGGTTCCGCGCACATTTCCCCGAAAAGTGCCACCTGCATAATGAAAGAC
CCCACCTGTAGGTTTGGCAAGCTAGCTTAAGTAACGCCATTTTGCAAGGCATGGAAAAATACATAACTGA
GAATAGAAAAGTTCAGATCAAGGTCAGGAACAGATGGAACAGCTGAATATGGGCCAAACAGGATATCTGT
GGTAAGCAGTTCCTGCCCCGGCTCAGGGCCAAGAACAGATGGAACAGCTGAATATGGGCCAAACAGGATA
TCTGTGGTAAGCAGTTCCTGCCCCGGCTCAGGGCCAAGAACAGATGGTCCCCAGATGCGGTCCAGCCCTC
AGCAGTTTCTAGAGAACCATCAGATGTTTCCAGGGTGCCCCAAGGACCTGAAATGACCCTGTGCCTTATT
TGAACTAACCAATCAGTTCGCTTCTCGCTTCTGTTCGCGCGCTTCTGCTCCCCGAGCTCAATAAAAGAGC
CCACAACCCCTCACTCGGCGCGCCAGTCCTCCGATTGACTGAGTCGCCCGGGTACCCGTGTATCCAATAA
ACCCTCTTGCAGTTGCATCCGACTTGTGGTCTCGCTGTTCCTTGGGAGGGTCTCCTCTGAGTGATTGACT
ACCCGTCAGCGGGGGTCTTTCATTTGGGGGCTCGTCCGGGATCGGGAGACCCCTGCCCAGGGACCACCGA
CCCACCACCGGGAGGTAAGCTGGCCAGCAACTTATCTGTGTCTGTCCGATTGTCTAGTGTCTATGACTGA
TTTTATGCGCCTGCGTCGGTACTAGTTAGCTAACTAGCTCTGTATCTGGCGGACCCGTGGTGGAACTGAC
GAGTTCGGAACACCCGGCCGCAACCCTGGGAGACGTCCCAGGGACTTCGGGGGCCGTTTTTGTGGCCCGA
CCTGAGTCCAAAAATCCCGATCGTTTTGGACTCTTTGGTGCACCCCCCTAATAGGAGGGATATGTGGTTC
TGGTAGGAGACGAGAACCTAAAACAGTTCCCGCCTCCGTCTGAATTTTTGCTTTCGGTTTGGGACCGAAG
CCGCGCCGCGCGTCTTGTCTGCTGCAGCATCGTTCTGTGTTGTCTCTGTCTGACTGTGTTTCTGTATTTG
TCTGAAAATTAGGGCCAGACTGTTACCACTCCCTTAAGTTTGACCTTAGGTCACTGGAAAGATGTCGAGC
GGATCGCTCACAACCAGTCGGTAGATGTCAAGAAGAGACGTTGGGTTACCTTCTGCTCTGCAGAATGGCC
AACCTTTAACGTCGGATGGCCGCGAGACGGCACCTTTAACCGAGACCTCATCACCCAGGTTAAGATCAAG
GTCTTTTCACCTGGCCCGCATGGACACCCAGACCAGGTCCCCTACATCGTGACCTGGGAAGCCTTGGCTT
TTGACCCCCCTCCCTGGGTCAAGCCCTTTGTACACCCTAAGCCTCCGCCTCCTCTTCCTCCATCCGCCCC
GTCTCTCCCCCTTGAACCTCCTCGTTCGACCCCGCCTCGATCCTCCCTTTATCCAGCCCTCACTCCTTCT
CTAGGCGCCCCCATATGGCCATATGAGATCTTATATGGGGCACCCCCGCCCCTTGTAAACTTCCCTGACC
CTGACATGACAAGAGTTACTAACAGCCCCTCTCTCCAAGCTCACTTACAGGCTCTCTACTTAGTCCAGCA
CGAAGTCTGGAGACCTCTGGCGGCAGCCTACCAAGAACAACTGGACCGACCGGTGGTACCTCACCCTTAC
CGAGTCGGCGACACAGTGTGGGTCCGCCGACACCAGACTAAGAACCTAGAACCTCGCTGGAAAGGACCTT
ACACAGTCCTGCTGACCACCCCCACCGCCCTCAAAGTAGACGGCATCGCAGCTTGGATACACGCCGCCCA
CGTGAAGGCTGCCGACCCCGGGGGTGGACCATCCTCTAGACTGCCGGATCTAGCTAGTTAATTAAGGATC
CATGGCGGCCCTAGTGTTGGAGGACGGGTCGGTCCTGCGGGGCCAGCCCTTTGGGGCCGCCGTGTCGACT
GCCGGGGAAGTGGTGTTTCAAACCGGCATGGTCGGCTACCCCGAGGCCCTCACTGATCCCTCCTACAAGG
CACAGATCTTAGTGCTCACCTATCCTCTGATCGGCAACTATGGCATCCCCCCAGATGAAATGGATGAGTT
CGGTCTCTGCAAGTGGTTTGAATCCTCGGGCATCCACGTAGCAGCACTGGTAGTGGGAGAGTGCTGTCCT
ACTCCCAGCCACTGGAGTGCCACCCGCACCCTGCATGAGTGGCTGCAGCAGCATGGCATCCCTGGCTTGC
AAGGAGTAGACACTCGGGAGCTGACCAAGAAGTTGCGGGAACAGGGGTCTCTGCTGGGGAAGCTGGTCCA
GAATGGAACAGAACCTTCAAGTCTGCCATTCTTGGACCCCAATGCCCGCCCCCTGGTACCAGAGGTCTCC
ATTAAGACTCCACGGGTATTCAATACAGGGGGTGCCCCTCGGATCCTTGCTTTGGACTGTGGCCTCAAGT
ATAATCAGATCCGATGCCTCTGCCAGCGTGGGGCTGAGGTCACTGTGGTACCCTGGGACCATGCACTAGA
CAGCCAAGAGTATGAGGGTCTCTTCTTAAGTAATGGGCCTGGTGACCCTGCCTCCTATCCCAGTGTCGTA
TCCACACTGAGCCGTGTTTTATCTGAGCCTAATCCCCGACCTGTCTTTGGGATCTGCCTGGGACACCAGC
TATTGGCCTTAGCCATTGGGGCCAAGACTTACAAGATGAGATATGGGAACCGAGGCCATAACCAGCCCTG
CTTGTTGGTGGGCTCTGGGCGCTGCTTTCTGACATCCCAGAACCATGGGTTTGCTGTGGAGACAGACTCA
CTGCCAGCAGACTGGGCTCCTCTCTTCACCAACGCCAATGATGGTTCCAATGAAGGCATTGTGCACAACA
GCTTGCCTTTCTTCAGTGTCCAGTTTCACCCAGAGCACCAAGCTGGCCCTTCAGATATGGAACTGCTTTT
CGATATCTTTCTGGAAACTGTGAAAGAGGCCACAGCTGGGAACCCTGGGGGCCAGACAGTTAGAGAGCGG
CTGACTGAGCGCCTCTGTCCCCCTGGGATTCCCACTCCCGGCTCTGGACTTCCACCACCACGAAAGGTTC
TGATCCTGGGCTCAGGGGGCCTCTCCATTGGCCAAGCTGGAGAATTTGACTACTCGGGCTCTCAGGCAAT
TAAGGCCCTGAAGGAGGAAAACATCCAGACGTTGCTGATCAACCCCAATATTGCCACAGTGCAGACCTCC
CAGGGGCTGGCCGACAAGGTCTATTTTCTTCCCATAACACCTCATTATGTAACCCAGGTGATACGTAATG
AACGCCCCGATGGTGTGTTACTGACTTTTGGGGGCCAGACTGCTCTGAACTGTGGTGTGGAGCTGACCAA
GGCCGGGGTGCTGGCTCGGTATGGGGTCCGGGTCCTGGGCACACCAGTGGAGACCATTGAGCTGACCGAG
GATCGACGGGCCTTTGCTGCCAGAATGGCAGAGATCGGAGAGCATGTGGCCCCGAGCGAGGCAGCAAATT
CTCTTGAACAGGCCCAGGCAGCCGCTGAACGGCTGGGGTACCCTGTGCTAGTGCGTGCAGCCTTTGCCCT
GGGTGGCCTGGGCTCTGGCTTTGCCTCTAACAGGGAGGAGCTCTCTGCTCTCGTGGCCCCAGCTTTTGCC
CATACCAGCCAAGTGCTAGTAGACAAGTCTCTGAAGGGATGGAAGGAGATTGAGTACGAGGTGGTGAGAG
ACGCCTATGGCAACTGTGTCACGGTGTGTAACATGGAGAACTTGGACCCACTGGGCATCCACACTGGTGA
GTCCATAGTGGTGGCCCCTAGCCAGACACTGAATGACAGGGAGTATCAGCTCCTGAGGCAGACAGCTATC
AAGGTGACCCAGCACCTGGGAATTGTTGGGGAGTGCAATGTGCAGTATGCCTTGAACCCTGAGTCTGAGC
AGTATTACATCATTGAAGTGAATGCCAGGCTCTCTCGCAGCTCTGCCCTGGCCAGTAAGGCCACAGGTTA
TCCACTGGCTTATGTGGCAGCCAAGCTAGCATTGGGCATCCCTTTGCCTGAGCTCAGGAACTCTGTGACA
GGGGGTACAGCAGCCTTTGAACCCAGCGTGGATTATTGTGTGGTGAAGATTCCTCGATGGGACCTTAGCA
AGTTCCTGCGAGTCAGCACAAAGATTGGGAGCTGCATGAAGAGCGTTGGTGAAGTCATGGGCATTGGGCG
TTCATTTGAGGAGGCCTTCCAGAAGGCCCTGCGCATGGTGGATGAGAACTGTGTGGGCTTTGATCACACA
GTGAAACCAGTCAGCGATATGGAGTTGGAGACTCCAACAGATAAGCGGATTTTTGTGGTGGCAGCTGCTT
TGTGGGCTGGTTATTCAGTGGACCGCCTGTATGAGCTCACACGCATCGACCGCTGGTTCCTGCACCGAAT
GAAGCGTATCATCGCACATGCCCAGCTGCTAGAACAACACCGTGGACAGCCTTTGCCGCCAGACCTGCTG
CAACAGGCCAAGTGTCTTGGCTTCTCAGACAAACAGATTGCCCTTGCAGTTCTGAGCACAGAGCTGGCTG
TTCGCAAGCTGCGTCAGGAACTGGGGATCTGTCCAGCAGTGAAACAGATTGACACAGTTGCAGCTGAGTG
GCCAGCCCAGACAAATTACCTATACCTAACGTATTGGGGCACCACCCATGACCTCACCTTTCGAACACCT
CATGTCCTAGTCCTTGGCTCTGGCGTCTACCGTATTGGCTCTAGCGTTGAATTTGACTGGTGTGCTGTAG
GCTGCATCCAGCAGCTCCGAAAGATGGGATATAAGACCATCATGGTGAACTATAACCCAGAGACAGTCAG
CACCGACTATGACATGTGTGATCGACTCTACTTTGATGAGATCTCTTTTGAGGTGGTGATGGACATCTAT
GAGCTCGAGAACCCTGAAGGTGTGATCCTATCCATGGGTGGACAGCTGCCCAACAACATGGCCATGGCGT
TGCATCGGCAGCAGTGCCGGGTGCTGGGCACCTCCCCTGAAGCCATTGACTCGGCTGAGAACCGTTTCAA
GTTTTCCCGGCTCCTTGACACCATTGGTATCAGCCAGCCTCAGTGGAGGGAGCTCAGTGACCTCGAGTCT
GCTCGCCAATTCTGCCAGACCGTGGGGTACCCCTGTGTGGTGCGCCCCTCCTATGTGCTGAGCGGTGCTG
CTATGAATGTGGCCTACACGGATGGAGACCTGGAGCGCTTCCTGAGCAGCGCAGCAGCCGTCTCCAAAGA
GCATCCCGTGGTCATCTCCAAGTTCATCCAGGAGGCTAAGGAGATTGACGTGGATGCCGTGGCCTCTGAT
GGTGTGGTGGCAGCCATCGCCATCTCTGAGCATGTGGAGAATGCAGGTGTGCATTCAGGTGATGCGACGC
TGGTGACCCCCCCACAAGATATCACTGCCAAAACCCTGGAGCGGATCAAAGCCATTGTGCATGCTGTGGG
CCAGGAGCTACAGGTCACAGGACCCTTCAATCTGCAGCTCATTGCCAAGGATGACCAGCTGAAAGTTATT
GAATGCAACGTACGTGTCTCTCGCTCCTTCCCCTTCGTTTCCAAGACACTGGGTGTGGACCTAGTAGCCT
TGGCCACGCGGGTCATCATGGGGGAAGAAGTGGAACCTGTGGGGCTAATGACTGGTTCTGGAGTTGTGGG
AGTAAAGGTGCCTCAGTTCTCCTTCTCCCGCTTGGCGGGTGCTGACGTGGTGTTGGGTGTGGAAATGACC
AGTACTGGGGAGGTGGCCGGCTTTGGGGAGAGCCGCTGTGAGGCATACCTCAAGGCCATGCTAAGCACTG
GCTTTAAGATCCCCAAGAAGAATATCCTGCTGACCATTGGCAGCTATAAGAACAAAAGCGAGCTGCTCCC
AACTGTGCGGCTACTGGAGAGCCTGGGCTACAGCCTCTATGCCAGTCTCGGCACAGCTGACTTCTACACT
GAGCATGGCGTCAAGGTAACAGCTGTGGACTGGCACTTTGAGGAGGCTGTGGATGGTGAGTGCCCACCAC
AGCGGAGCATCCTGGAGCAGCTAGCTGAGAAAAACTTTGAGCTGGTGATTAACCTGTCAATGTTTGTCAC
CAAGGGCTACCGCACCCGACGCTTGGCCGCTGACTTCTCCGTGCCCCTAATCATCGATATCAAGTGCACC
AAACTCTTTGTGGAGGCCCTAGGCCAGATCGGGCCAGCCCCTCCTTTGAAGGTGCATGTTGACTGTATGA
CCTCCCAAAAGCTTGTGCGACTGCCGGGATTGATTGATGTCCATGTGCACCTGCGGGAACCAGGTGGGAC
ACATAAGGAGGACTTTGCTTCAGGCACAGCCGCTGCCCTGGCTGGGGGTATCACCATGGTGTGTGCCATG
CCTAATACCCGGCCCCCCATCATTGACGCCCCTGCTCTGGCCCTGGCCCAGAAGCTGGCAGAGGCTGGCG
CCCGGTGCGACTTTGCGCTATTCCTTGGGGCCTCGTCTGAAAATGCAGGAACCTTGGGCACCGTGGCCGG
GTCTGCAGCCGGGCTGAAGCTTTACCTCAATGAGACCTTCTCTGAGCTGCGGCTGGACAGCGTGGTCCAG
TGGATGGAGCATTTCGAGACATGGCCCTCCCACCTCCCCATTGTGGCTCACGCGGAGCAGCAAACCGTGG
CTGCTGTCCTCATGGTGGCTCAGCTCACTCAGCGCTCAGTGCACATATGTCACGTGGCACGGAAGGAGGA
GATCCTGCTAATTAAAGCTGCAAAGGCACGGGGCTTGCCAGTGACCTGCGAGGTGGCTCCCCACCACCTG
TTCCTAAGCCATGATGACCTGGAGCGCCTGGGGCCTGGGAAGGGGGAGGTCCGGCCTGAGCTTGGCTCCC
GCCAGGATGTGGAAGCCCTGTGGGAGAACATGGCTGTCATCGACTGCTTTGCCTCAGACCATGCTCCCCA
TACCTTGGAGGAGAAGTGTGGGTCCAGGCCCCCACCTGGGTTCCCAGGGTTAGAGACCATGCTGCCACTA
CTCCTGACGGCTGTAAGCGAGGGCCGGCTCAGCCTGGACGACCTGCTGCAGCGATTGCACCACAATCCTC
GGCGCATCTTTCACCTGCCTCCGCAGGAGGACACCTATGTGGAGGTGGATCTGGAGCATGAGTGGACAAT
TCCCAGCCACATGCCCTTCTCCAAGGCCCACTGGACACCTTTTGAAGGGCAGAAAGTGAAGGGCACCGTC
CGCCGTGTGGTCCTGCGAGGGGAGGTTGCCTATATCGATGGGCAGGTTCTGGTACCCCCGGGCTATGGAC
AGGATGTACGGAAGTGGCCACAGGGGGCTGTTCCTCAGCTCCCACCCTCAGCCCCTGCCACTAGTGAGAT
GACCACGACACCTGAAAGACCCCGCCGTGGCATCCCAGGGCTTCCTGATGGCCGCTTCCATCTGCCGCCC
CGAATCCATCGAGCCTCCGACCCAGGTTTGCCAGCTGAGGAGCCAAAGGAGAAGTCCTCTCGGAAGGTAG
CCGAGCCAGAGCTGATGGGAACCCCTGATGGCACCTGCTACCCTCCACCACCAGTACCGAGACAGGCATC
TCCCCAGAACCTGGGGACCCCTGGCTTGCTGCACCCCCAGACCTCACCCCTGCTGCACTCATTAGTGGGC
CAACATATCCTGTCCGTCCAGCAGTTCACCAAGGATCAGATGTCTCACCTGTTCAATGTGGCACACACAC
TGCGTATGATGGTGCAGAAGGAGCGGAGCCTCGACATCCTGAAGGGGAAGGTCATGGCCTCCATGTTCTA
TGAAGTGAGCACACGGACCAGCAGCTCCTTTGCAGCAGCCATGGCCCGGCTGGGAGGTGCTGTGCTCAGC
TTCTCGGAAGCCACATCGTCCGTCCAGAAGGGCGAATCCCTGGCTGACTCCGTGCAGACCATGAGCTGCT
ATGCCGACGTCGTCGTGCTCCGGCACCCCCAGCCTGGAGCAGTGGAGCTGGCCGCCAAGCACTGCCGGAG
GCCAGTGATCAATGCTGGGGATGGGGTCGGAGAGCACCCCACCCAGGCCCTGCTGGACATCTTCACCATC
CGTGAGGAGCTGGGAACTGTCAATGGCATGACGATCACGATGGTGGGTGACCTGAAGCACGGACGCACAG
TACATTCCCTGGCCTGCCTGCTCACCCAGTATCGTGTCAGCCTGCGCTACGTGGCACCTCCCAGCCTGCG
CATGCCACCCACTGTGCGGGCCTTCGTGGCCTCCCGCGGCACCAAGCAGGAGGAATTCGAGAGCATTGAG
GAGGCGCTGCCTGACACTGATGTGCTCTACATGACTCGAATCCAGAAGGAACGATTTGGCTCTACCCAGG
AGTACGAAGCTTGCTTTGGTCAGTTCATCCTCACTCCCCACATCATGACCCGGGCCAAGAAGAAGATGGT
GGTGATGCACCCGATGCCCCGTGTCAACGAGATAAGCGTGGAAGTGGACTCGGATCCCCGCGCAGCCTAC
TTCCGCCAGGCTGAGAACGGCATGTACATCCGCATGGCTCTGTTAGCCACCGTGCTGGGCCGTTTCGACT
ACAAAGACGATGACGACAAGTAGGAATTCCTGCAGGCCTCGAGGGCCGGCGCGCCGCGGCCGCTACGTAA
ATTCCGCCCCCCCCCCCCCTCTCCCTCCCCCCCCCCTAACGTTACTGGCCGAAGC
